>Addgene plasmid #237943 | TRBV19 | addgene full sequence | sequence record 486344 | Addgene NGS Result
CTGAGAGACTCTAAATCCAGTGACAAGTCTGTCTGCCTATTCACCGATTTTGATTCTCAAACAAATGTGT
CACAAAGTAAGGATTCTGACGTCTATATCACAGACAAAACTGTGCTAGACATGAGGTCTATGGACTTCAA
GAGCAACAGTGCTGTGGCCTGGAGCAACAAATCTGACTTTGCATGTGCAAACGCCTTCAACAACAGCATT
ATTCCAGAAGATACCTTCTTCCCCAGCCCAGAAAGTTCCTGTGATGTCAAGCTGGTCGAGAAATCTTTTG
AAACAGATACGAACCTAAACTTTCAAAACCTGTCAGTGATTGGGTTCCGAATCCTCCTCCTGAAAGTGGC
CGGGTTTAATCTGCTCATGACGCTGCGGCTGTGGTCCAGCTGAGGAATTCATCAGAAGAGCCTCGAGGCG
GCCGCATGTGAGTCTCCCTATAGTGAGTCGTATTAATTTCGCGGGCGGAACCCCTATTTGTTTATTTTTC
TAAATACATTCAAATATGTATCCGCTCATGAGTAGCACCAGGCGTTTAAGGGCACCAATAACTGCCTTAA
AAAAATTACGCCCCGCCCTGCCACTCATCGCAGTACTGTTGTAATTCATTAAGCATTCTGCCGACATGGA
AGCCATCACAAACGGCATGATGAACCTGAATCGCCAGCGGCATCAGCACCTTGTCGCCTTGCGTATAATA
TTTGCCCATGGTGAAAACGGGGGCGAAGAAGTTGTCCATATTGGCCACGTTTAAATCAAAACTGGTGAAA
CTCACCCAGGGATTGGCTGAGACAAAAAACATATTCTCAATAAACCCTTTAGGGAAATAGGCCAGGTTTT
CACCGTAACACGCCACATCTTGCGAATATATGTGTAGAAACTGCCGGAAATCGTCGTGGTATTCACTCCA
GAGCGATGAAAACGTTTCAGTTTGCTCATGGAAAACGGTGTAACAAGGGTGAACACTATCCCATATCACC
AGCTCACCGTCTTTCATTGCCATACGAAATTCCGGATGAGCATTCATCAGGCGGGCAAGAATGTGAATAA
AGGCCGGATAAAACTTGTGCTTATTTTTCTTTACGGTCTTTAAAAAGGCCGTAATATCCAGCTGAACGGT
CTGGTTATAGGTACATTGAGCAACTGACTGAAATGCCTCAAAATGTTCTTTACGATGCCATTGGGATATA
TCAACGGTGGTATATCCAGTGATTTTTTTCTCCATTTTAGCTTCCTTAGCTCCTGAAAATCTCGATAACT
CAAAAAATACGCCCGGTAGTGATCTTATTTCATTATGGTGAAAGTTGGAACCTCTTACGTGCCGATCAAA
GTCTCATTTTCGCCAAAAGTTGTCATGACCAAAATCCCTTAACGTGAGTTTTCGTTCCACTGAGCGTCAG
ACCCCGTAGAAAAGATCAAAGGATCTTCTTGAGATCCTTTTTTTCTGCGCGTAATCTGCTGCTTGCAAAC
AAAAAAACCACCGCTACCAGCGGTGGTTTGTTTGCCGGATCAAGAGCTACCAACTCTTTTTCCGAAGGTA
ACTGGCTTCAGCAGAGCGCAGATACCAAATACTGTTCTTCTAGTGTAGCCGTAGTTAGGCCACCACTTCA
AGAACTCTGTAGCACCGCCTACATACCTCGCTCTGCTAATCCTGTTACCAGTGGCTGCTGCCAGTGGCGA
TAAGTCGTGTCTTACCGGGTTGGACTCAAGACGATAGTTACCGGATAAGGCGCAGCGGTCGGGCTGAACG
GGGGGTTCGTGCACACAGCCCAGCTTGGAGCGAACGACCTACACCGAACTGAGATACCTACAGCGTGAGC
TATGAGAAAGCGCCACGCTTCCCGAAGGGAGAAAGGCGGACAGGTATCCGGTAAGCGGCAGGGTCGGAAC
AGGAGAGCGCACGAGGGAGCTTCCAGGGGGAAACGCCTGGTATCTTTATAGTCCTGTCGGGTTTCGCCAC
CTCTGACTTGAGCGTCGATTTTTGTGATGCTCGTCAGGGGGGCGGAGCCTATGGAAAAACGCCAGCAATG
CGGCCTTTTTACGGTTCCTGGCCTTTTGCTGGCCTTTTGCTCACATGTTCTTTCCTGCGTTATCCCCTGA
TTCTGTGGATAACCGTATTACCGCCTTTGAGTGAGCTGATACCGCTCGCCGCAGCCGAACGACCGAGCGC
AGCGAGTCAGTGAGCGAGGAAGCCGAAAAATCAATAATCAGACAACAAGATGTGCGAACTCGATATTTTA
CACGACTCTCTTTACCAATTCTGCCCCGAATTACACTTAAAACGACTCAACAGCTTAACGTTGGCTTGCC
ACGCATTACTTGACTGTAAAACTCTCACTCTTACCGAACTTGGCCGTAACCTGCCAACCAAAGCGAGAAC
AAAACATAACATCAAACGAATCGACCGATTGTTAGGTAATCGTCACTTGCAGGAAGGTTTAAACGCATTT
AGGTGACACTATAGAAGTGTGTATCGCTCGAGGCTCTTCAGCATCTAGAGCCACCGGCATGAGCCACCAT
GAGCAACCAGGTGCTCTGCTGTGTGGTCCTTTGTTTCCTGGGAGCAAACACCGTGGATGGTGGAATCACT
CAGTCCCCAAAGTACCTGTTCAGAAAGGAAGGACAGAATGTGACCCTGAGTTGTGAACAGAATTTGAACC
ACGATGCCATGTACTGGTACCGACAGGACCCAGGGCAAGGGCTGAGATTGATCTACTACTCACAGATAGT
AAATGACTTTCAGAAAGGAGATATAGCTGAAGGGTACAGCGTGAGCCGGGAGAAGAAGGAATCCTTTCCT
CTCACTGTGACATCGGCCCAAAAGAACCCCTAGTCTTCGTCACGAGACGTAATGGAGACCATGCGATATC
CGTAGGTCTCGAAACCGTCTCGGGGTGAAGACATTTCAAAACCCTGACCCTGCCGTGTACCAG
Features (pLannotate 1.2.2; 8 found; start..end, strand, type, name):
    437..455     -  promoter       T7 promoter: promoter for bacteriophage T7 RNA polymerase
    465..522     +  promoter       AmpR promoter (fragment): bla
    569..1225    -  CDS            cat: CAT_ECOLX - Experimental evidence at protein level: Swiss-Prot protein existence level 1. This enzyme is an effector of chloramphenicol resistance in bacteria. From Escherichia coli. This protein is used as a marker in many commonly used cloning vectors, such as pACYC184.
   1226..1328    -  promoter       cat promoter: promoter of the E. coli cat gene encoding chloramphenicol acetyltransferase
   1429..2017    +  rep_origin     ori: high-copy-number ColE1/pMB1/pBR322/pUC origin of replication
   2447..2465    +  promoter       SP6 promoter: promoter for bacteriophage SP6 RNA polymerase
   2519..2830    +  CDS            TRBV19 (fragment): TVB19_HUMAN - Experimental evidence at protein level: Swiss-Prot protein existence level 1. V region of the variable domain of T cell receptor (TR) beta chain that participates in the antigen recognition (PubMed:24600447). Alpha-beta T cell receptors are antigen specific receptors which are essential to the immune response and are present on the cell surface of T lymphocytes. Recognize peptide-major histocompatibility (MH) (pMH) complexes that are displayed by antigen presenting cells (APC), a prerequisite for efficient T cell adaptive immunity against pathogens (PubMed:25493333). Binding of a
   2907..390     +  CDS            TRAC (across the origin): TRAC_HUMAN - Also known as TCRA. Experimental evidence at protein level: Swiss-Prot protein existence level 1. Constant region of T cell receptor (TR) alpha chain (PubMed:24600447). Alpha-beta T cell receptors are antigen specific receptors which are essential to the immune response and are present on the cell surface of T lymphocytes. Recognize peptide-major histocompatibility (MH) (pMH) complexes that are displayed by antigen presenting cells (APC), a prerequisite for efficient T cell adaptive immunity against pathogens (PubMed:25493333). Binding of alpha-beta TR to pMH complex initiates TR-
