[The description below was written by a language model from this plasmid's Addgene catalogue record and pLannotate feature annotations shown in this document.]
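Description:
TRBV19 is a small bacterial parts plasmid built on the pGGA-select backbone and catalogued as a synthetic biology vector. It supplies pre-made human T cell receptor gene segments for modular TCR assembly. It replicates in E. coli from a high-copy ColE1/pUC-type origin and is selected with chloramphenicol through a cat gene driven by its own promoter. A short fragment of the AmpR promoter is also annotated, but no ampicillin resistance gene is present. The sequenced record is 2,933 nt, which matches the stated 2,518 bp backbone plus a 415 bp insert.

The payload, named TRBV19-TRAC, is of human origin with no recorded mutations. The feature table shows a partial TRBV19 coding segment, the V region of the TCR beta chain variable domain. A short unannotated gap follows it, and then a TRAC segment, the constant region of the TCR alpha chain, runs across the numbering origin of the circular sequence. The two annotated segments together span more than the 415 bp listed for the insert. Some of this sequence, possibly the TRAC portion, may therefore be counted as backbone, although the record does not say so. SP6 and T7 phage promoters flank the insert region, as is typical of cloning backbones. No eukaryotic promoter, polyadenylation signal or viral element is annotated, so the plasmid is a donor of parts rather than an expression construct.

According to the stated purpose, it provides a TRBV19 allele and TRAC for generating full TCRs by cloning, in the context of scalable TCR synthesis and antigen-reactivity screening. The backbone name suggests Golden Gate-style assembly, but the cloning method is listed as unknown and no restriction sites or junction details are given.
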