Addgene plasmid #237943: TRBV19
Purpose: Encodes TRBV19 allele and TRAC to generate TCRs via cloning
Depositing lab: Michael Birnbaum. Depositing organization: Massachusetts Institute of Technology. Publication: Scalable TCR synthesis and screening enable antigen reactivity mapping in vitiligo. Gaglione SA, Mukkamala RS, Krishna C, Smith BE, Wadsworth MH 2nd, Jelinsky SA, Perez CR, Schmidt-Hong L, Katz EL, Gellatly KJ, Ali LR, Shen J, Holec PV, Zhao QH, Chan AO, Xu EJK, Kravarik KM, Guzova JA, Dobson CS, Singh H, Garber M, Dougan M, Dougan SK, Harris JE, Winkler A, Birnbaum ME. Immunity. 2026 Feb 10;59(2):477-493.e9. doi: 10.1016/j.immuni.2026.01.001. Epub 2026 Jan 28. PubMed 41610844.
Backbone
  Vector backbone: pGGA-select
  Backbone manufacturer: Addgene Plasmid #195714
  Backbone size w/o insert (bp): 2518
  Vector type: Synthetic Biology
Growth in bacteria
  Bacterial resistance: Chloramphenicol, 25 μg/mL
  Growth temperature: 37°C
  Growth strain: DH5alpha
  Copy number: High Copy
Gene/Insert
  Gene/Insert name: TRBV19-TRAC
  Species: H. sapiens (human)
  Insert size (bp): 415
  Mutation: None
  Entrez Gene: TRBV19 (a.k.a. TCRBV17S1A1T, TCRBV19S1)
  Cloning method: Unknown
Terms and licenses: Academic/Nonprofit Terms; Industry Terms: Not Available to Industry
Depositor comments: Please visit https://doi.org/10.1101/2025.04.24.649726 for bioRxiv preprint.
How to cite: TRBV19 was a gift from Michael Birnbaum (Addgene plasmid # 237943 ; http://n2t.net/addgene:237943 ; RRID:Addgene_237943)
